>Addgene plasmid #229283 | pXTK046 [Con-Pro_panD-Xantho_PartType5] | addgene full sequence | sequence record 464675 | Addgene NGS Result
TTGAGATCCTTTTTTTCTGCGCGTAATCTGCTGCTTGCAAACAAAAAAACCACCGCTACCAGCGGTGGTT
TGTTTGCCGGATCAAGAGCTACCAACTCTTTTTCCGAAGGTAACTGGCTTCAGCAGAGCGCAGATACCAA
ATACTGTTCTTCTAGTGTAGCCGTAGTTAGGCCACCACTTCAAGAACTCTGTAGCACCGCCTACATACCT
CGCTCTGCTAATCCTGTTACCAGTGGCTGCTGCCAGTGGCGATAAGTCGTGTCTTACCGGGTTGGACTCA
AGACGATAGTTACCGGATAAGGCGCAGCGGTCGGGCTGAACGGGGGGTTCGTGCACACAGCCCAGCTTGG
AGCGAACGACCTACACCGAACTGAGATACCTACAGCGTGAGCTATGAGAAAGCGCCACGCTTCCCGAAGG
GAGAAAGGCGGACAGGTATCCGGTAAGCGGCAGGGTCGGAACAGGAGAGCGCACGAGGGAGCTTCCAGGG
GGAAACGCCTGGTATCTTTATAGTCCTGTCGGGTTTCGCCACCTCTGACTTGAGCGTCGATTTTTGTGAT
GCTCGTCAGGGGGGCGGAGCCTATGGAAAAACGCCAGCAACGCGAGTCGGTCTCTAACGGGCAGTGGGTC
AAATCCGGCCCCTGGCCCCGTTCAAGAATTGCATCCCCGTGTTACCGCGCCCTCGGGTGCGGGGGATGGC
CGCATCCTATTTCCTCCGGCGATGGGCCGGCCTATCACCCGCCGGGACCAGACTGCGGGAGGAGGGGACA
GGGGCTATGTGAGACCAGAGTAGCCCGCCTAATGAGCGGGCTTTTTTTTAATTCCCCTATTTGTTTATTT
TTCTAAATACATTCAAATATGTATCCGCTCATGAGACAATAACCCTGATAAATGCTTCAATAATATTGAA
AAAGGAAGAGTATGAGCATTCAGCATTTTCGTGTGGCGCTGATTCCGTTTTTTGCGGCGTTTTGCCTGCC
GGTGTTTGCGCATCCGGAAACCCTGGTGAAAGTGAAAGATGCGGAAGATCAACTGGGTGCGCGCGTGGGC
TATATTGAACTGGATCTGAACAGCGGCAAAATTCTGGAATCTTTTCGTCCGGAAGAACGTTTTCCGATGA
TGAGCACCTTTAAAGTGCTGCTGTGCGGTGCGGTTCTGAGCCGTGTGGATGCGGGCCAGGAACAACTGGG
CCGTCGTATTCATTATAGCCAGAACGATCTGGTGGAATATAGCCCGGTGACCGAAAAACATCTGACCGAT
GGCATGACCGTGCGTGAACTGTGCAGCGCGGCGATTACCATGAGCGATAACACCGCGGCGAACCTGCTGC
TGACGACCATTGGCGGTCCGAAAGAACTGACCGCGTTTCTGCATAACATGGGCGATCATGTGACCCGTCT
GGATCGTTGGGAACCGGAACTGAACGAAGCGATTCCGAACGATGAACGTGATACCACCATGCCGGCAGCA
ATGGCGACCACCCTGCGTAAACTGCTGACGGGTGAGCTGCTGACCCTGGCAAGCCGCCAGCAACTGATTG
ATTGGATGGAAGCGGATAAAGTGGCGGGTCCGCTGCTGCGTAGCGCGCTGCCGGCTGGCTGGTTTATTGC
GGATAAAAGCGGTGCGGGCGAACGTGGCAGCCGTGGCATTATTGCGGCGCTGGGCCCGGATGGTAAACCG
AGCCGTATTGTGGTGATTTATACCACCGGCAGCCAGGCGACGATGGATGAACGTAACCGTCAGATTGCGG
AAATTGGCGCGAGCCTGATTAAACATTGGTAAACCGATACAATTAAAGGCTCCTTTTGGAGCCTTTTTTT
TTGGACGACCCTTGTCAGATCAAAGGATCTTC
Features (pLannotate 1.2.2; 4 found; start..end, strand, type, name):
      1..589     +  rep_origin     ori: high-copy-number ColE1/pMB1/pBR322/pUC origin of replication
    830..921     +  promoter       AmpR promoter: bla
    922..1779    +  CDS            bla: BLAT_ECOLX - Experimental evidence at protein level: Swiss-Prot protein existence level 1. TEM-type are the most prevalent beta-lactamases in enterobacteria; they hydrolyze the beta-lactam bond in susceptible beta-lactam antibiotics, thus conferring resistance to penicillins and cephalosporins. TEM-3 and TEM-4 are capable of hydrolyzing cefotaxime and ceftazidime. TEM-5 is capable of hydrolyzing ceftazidime. TEM-6 is capable of hydrolyzing ceftazidime and aztreonam. TEM-8/CAZ-2, TEM- 16/CAZ-7 and TEM-24/CAZ-6 are markedly active against ceftazidime. IRT- 4 shows resistance to beta-lactamase in
   1786..1825    +  terminator     fd terminator: central terminator from bacteriophage fd (Otsuka and Kunisawa, 1982)
