[The description below was written by a language model from this plasmid's Addgene catalogue record and pLannotate feature annotations shown in this document.]
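Description:
pXTK046 [Con-Pro_panD-Xantho_PartType5] is a small (about 1.85 kb) Golden Gate part plasmid from the XanthoMoClo modular cloning toolkit, which was built for genetic engineering of bacteria in the genera Xanthobacter and Roseixanthobacter. It sits on the minimal pXTK backbone and is maintained in E. coli (DH5alpha). Annotated elements are a ColE1/pMB1-family origin of replication, a TEM-type beta-lactamase gene (bla) driven by its own AmpR promoter to confer ampicillin resistance, and a bacteriophage fd terminator immediately downstream of bla, which presumably insulates the neighbouring sequence from read-through transcription. The catalogue entry lists the plasmid as low copy, whereas the automated annotation labels the origin as a high-copy ColE1/pUC type; the record does not resolve this discrepancy.

The payload is the promoter of the panD gene from Xanthobacter flavus GJ10, stored as a constitutive promoter part in the "Part Type 5" position of the toolkit's assembly scheme. The feature table does not annotate this insert. By elimination it most likely lies in the roughly 240 bp unannotated stretch between the origin and the AmpR promoter, but its exact coordinates, the flanking Type IIS restriction sites and the overhangs that define Part Type 5 are not given. As a part plasmid it is not an expression construct in its own right. It serves as a sequence-verified source from which the promoter is released and combined with other toolkit parts in hierarchical Golden Gate assemblies, providing constitutive transcription of a chosen gene in Xanthobacter hosts.
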