Addgene plasmid #229283: pXTK046 [Con-Pro_panD-Xantho_PartType5]
Purpose: XanthoMoClo Golden Gate Part Plasmid for cloning, contains Constitutive-Promoter_panD-Xantho_PartType5
Depositing lab: Michael Springer. Depositing organization: Harvard Medical School. Publication: XanthoMoClo horizontal line A Robust Modular Cloning Genetic Toolkit for the Genera Xanthobacter and Roseixanthobacter. Soltysiak MPM, Ory ALH, Lee AD, Christophersen CE, Jalihal AP, Springer M. ACS Synth Biol. 2025 Apr 18;14(4):1173-1190. doi: 10.1021/acssynbio.4c00806. Epub 2025 Mar 13. PubMed 40080684.
Backbone
  Vector backbone: pXTK
  Vector type: Bacterial Expression
Growth in bacteria
  Bacterial resistance: Ampicillin, 100 μg/mL
  Growth temperature: 37°C
  Growth strain: DH5alpha
  Copy number: Low Copy
Gene/Insert
  Gene/Insert name: panD Promoter (Xanthobacter flavus GJ10) (alt name: Constitutive-Promoter_panD-Xantho_PartType5)
  Species: Xanthobacter flavus GJ10
  Cloning method: Restriction Enzyme; 5′ cloning site unknown (unknown if destroyed)
Terms and licenses: Academic/Nonprofit Terms; Industry Terms: Not Available to Industry
How to cite: pXTK046 [Con-Pro_panD-Xantho_PartType5] was a gift from Michael Springer (Addgene plasmid # 229283 ; http://n2t.net/addgene:229283 ; RRID:Addgene_229283)
